Addgene plasmid #142774: TFORF1273
Purpose: Lentiviral vector for overexpressing transcription factor ORFs with unique 24-bp barcodes. Barcodes facilitate identification of transcription factors in pooled screens.
Depositing lab: Feng Zhang. Depositing organization: Broad Institute. Publication: A transcription factor atlas of directed differentiation. Joung J, Ma S, Tay T, Geiger-Schuller KR, Kirchgatterer PC, Verdine VK, Guo B, Arias-Garcia MA, Allen WE, Singh A, Kuksenko O, Abudayyeh OO, Gootenberg JS, Fu Z, Macrae RK, Buenrostro JD, Regev A, Zhang F. Cell. 2023 Jan 5;186(1):209-229.e26. doi: 10.1016/j.cell.2022.11.026. PubMed 36608654.
Backbone
  Vector backbone: pLX_TRC317
  Backbone manufacturer: Broad Institute Genetic Perturbation Platform
  Backbone size w/o insert (bp): 8264
  Vector type: Mammalian Expression, Lentiviral
  Selectable markers: Puromycin
Growth in bacteria
  Bacterial resistance: Ampicillin, 100 μg/mL
  Growth temperature: 37°C
  Growth strain: NEB Stable
  Copy number: High Copy
Gene/Insert
  Gene/Insert name: DPF2
  Species: H. sapiens (human)
  Insert size (bp): 1319
  Entrez Gene: DPF2 (a.k.a. CSS7, REQ, SMARCG2, UBID4, ubi-d4)
  Promoter: EF1a
  Cloning method: Unknown
  Sequencing primers: 5′ GGGTGGAGACTGAAGTTAGGCCAG; 3′ CACATAGCGTAAAAGGAGCAACATAG
Terms and licenses: Academic/Nonprofit Terms; Industry Terms: Not Available to Industry
Depositor comments: XM_005274149,ENST00000252268 . The transcription factor ORF portion of this plasmid was synthesized by Genewiz. Please test multiple small colonies in case of plasmid recombination. To make this collection available in a timely manner, a portion of this collection was not fully sequenced by Addgene. If an Addgene verified full plasmid sequence is not available, please contact us prior to placing an order to request the full sequence.
How to cite: TFORF1273 was a gift from Feng Zhang (Addgene plasmid # 142774 ; http://n2t.net/addgene:142774 ; RRID:Addgene_142774)
