[The description below was written by a language model from this plasmid's Addgene catalogue record and pLannotate feature annotations shown in this document.]
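Description:
TFORF1273 is a third-generation-style, self-inactivating lentiviral expression plasmid built on the pLX_TRC317 backbone. It carries the human DPF2 open reading frame as one member of a barcoded transcription factor ORF collection. In bacteria it is maintained through a high-copy ColE1/pUC origin and selected with ampicillin via the β-lactamase gene. An f1 origin and remnants of a lac/T7/T3 cloning region are also present in the backbone. The depositor notes that the plasmid can recombine, as is common for LTR-containing vectors.

The viral genome is transcribed in packaging cells from an RSV promoter fused to a truncated HIV-1 5' LTR. This is followed by the Ψ packaging signal with a gag fragment, the Rev response element for Rev-dependent nuclear export, and a cPPT/CTS element that aids nuclear import of the reverse-transcribed genome. An SV40 early promoter drives puromycin N-acetyltransferase, allowing selection of transduced mammalian cells. Downstream, the strong constitutive EF-1α promoter drives DPF2, a histone-binding transcriptional regulator also known as BAF45D or REQ. A WPRE after the ORF enhances transcript stability and expression, and the ΔU3 3' LTR inactivates the viral promoter after integration. An SV40 polyadenylation signal lies beyond the LTR.

According to the record, each ORF in the collection is paired with a unique 24-bp barcode. The barcode is not annotated as its own feature in the table, so its exact position is not stated. The barcodes allow the overexpressed factor to be identified in pooled screens, such as those assessing transcription factor-driven directed differentiation.
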