Features (pLannotate 1.2.2; 31 found; start..end, strand, type, name):
      5..231     +  promoter       RSV promoter: Rous sarcoma virus enhancer/promoter
    232..412     +  LTR            5' LTR (truncated): truncated 5' long terminal repeat (LTR) from HIV-1
    459..584     +  misc_feature   HIV-1 Ψ: packaging signal of human immunodeficiency virus type 1
    568..931     +  CDS            HIV-1 gag (fragment): gag protein from human immunodeficiency virus 1; gag
   1077..1310    +  misc_feature   RRE: The Rev response element (RRE) of HIV-1 allows for Rev-dependent mRNA export from the nucleus to the cytoplasm.
   1687..1713    +  CDS            Rev (fragment): human immunodeficiency virus 1 (HIV-1) Rev protein; rev; enhances nuclear export of unspliced and incompletely spliced viral mRNAs
   1720..1743    +  promoter       SV40 promoter (fragment): SV40 early promoter
   1744..1815    +  promoter       SV40 promoter (fragment): SV40 enhancer and early promoter
   1839..1974    +  rep_origin     SV40 ori: SV40 origin of replication
   2020..2616    +  CDS            PuroR (fragment): puromycin N-acetyltransferase; pac from Streptomyces; confers resistance to puromycin
   2665..2782    +  misc_feature   cPPT/CTS: central polypurine tract and central termination sequence of HIV-1
   2847..2913    +  CDS            small t antigen (fragment): SV40 (simian virus 40) small t antigen
   2920..4098    +  promoter       EF-1α promoter: strong constitutive promoter for human elongation factor EF-1α
   4115..5329    +  CDS            DPF2: REQU_HUMAN - Also known as BAF45D, REQ, UBID4. Experimental evidence at protein level: Swiss-Prot protein existence level 1. Plays an active role in transcriptional regulation by binding modified histones H3 and H4 (PubMed:28533407, PubMed:27775714). Is a negative regulator of myeloid differentiation of hematopoietic progenitor cells (PubMed:28533407). Might also have a role in the development and maturation of lymphoid cells (By similarity). Involved in the regulation of non-canonical NF-kappa-B pathway (PubMed:20460684). From Homo sapiens (Human).
   5345..5398    +  promoter       U6 promoter (fragment): RNA polymerase III promoter for human U6 snRNA
   5440..6028    +  misc_feature   WPRE: woodchuck hepatitis virus posttranscriptional regulatory element
   6079..6098    +  misc_feature   cPPT/CTS (fragment): central polypurine tract and central termination sequence of HIV-1
   6100..6333    +  LTR            3' LTR (ΔU3): self-inactivating 3' long terminal repeat (LTR) from HIV-1
   6411..6532    +  polyA_signal   SV40 poly(A) signal: SV40 polyadenylation signal
   6572..6707    +  rep_origin     SV40 ori: SV40 origin of replication
   6728..6746    -  promoter       T7 promoter: promoter for bacteriophage T7 RNA polymerase
   6754..6909    +  CDS            lacZα (fragment): LacZα fragment of β-galactosidase; lacZ fragment
   6914..7342    +  rep_origin     f1 ori (sequence partly withheld): f1 bacteriophage origin of replication; arrow indicates direction of (+) strand synthesis
   7395..7499    +  promoter       AmpR promoter: bla
   7500..8360    +  CDS            AmpR: β-lactamase; bla; confers resistance to ampicillin, carbenicillin, and related antibiotics
   8531..9119    +  rep_origin     ori: high-copy-number ColE1/pMB1/pBR322/pUC origin of replication
   9302..9394    +  CDS            lacI (fragment): lac repressor; lacI; The lac repressor binds to the lac operator to inhibit transcription in E. coli. This inhibition can be relieved by adding lactose or isopropyl-β-D-thiogalactopyranoside (IPTG).
   9407..9428    +  protein_bind   CAP binding site: CAP binding activates transcription in the presence of cAMP. E. coli catabolite activator protein
   9443..9473    +  promoter       lac promoter: promoter for the E. coli lac operon
   9481..9497    +  protein_bind   lac operator: The lac repressor binds to the lac operator to inhibit transcription in E. coli. This inhibition can be relieved by adding lactose or isopropyl-β-D-thiogalactopyranoside (IPTG). lac repressor encoded by lacI
   9542..9560    +  promoter       T3 promoter: promoter for bacteriophage T3 RNA polymerase
>Addgene plasmid #142774 | TFORF1273 | addgene full sequence | sequence record 395843 | Addgene NGS Result
TTAATGTAGTCTTATGCAATACTCTTGTAGTCTTGCAACATGGTAACGATGAGTTAGCAACATGCCTTAC
AAGGAGAGAAAAAGCACCGTGCATGCCGATTGGTGGAAGTAAGGTGGTACGATCGTGCCTTATTAGGAAG
GCAACAGACGGGTCTGACATGGATTGGACGAACCACTGAATTGCCGCATTGCAGAGATATTGTATTTAAG
TGCCTAGCTCGATACATAAACGGGTCTCTCTGGTTAGACCAGATCTGAGCCTGGGAGCTCTCTGGCTAAC
TAGGGAACCCACTGCTTAAGCCTCAATAAAGCTTGCCTTGAGTGCTTCAAGTAGTGTGTGCCCGTCTGTT
GTGTGACTCTGGTAACTAGAGATCCCTCAGACCCTTTTAGTCAGTGTGGAAAATCTCTAGCAGTGGCGCC
CGAACAGGGACTTGAAAGCGAAAGGGAAACCAGAGGAGCTCTCTCGACGCAGGACTCGGCTTGCTGAAGC
GCGCACGGCAAGAGGCGAGGGGCGGCGACTGGTGAGTACGCCAAAAATTTTGACTAGCGGAGGCTAGAAG
GAGAGAGATGGGTGCGAGAGCGTCAGTATTAAGCGGGGGAGAATTAGATCGCGATGGGAAAAAATTCGGT
TAAGGCCAGGGGGAAAGAAAAAATATAAATTAAAACATATAGTATGGGCAAGCAGGGAGCTAGAACGATT
CGCAGTTAATCCTGGCCTGTTAGAAACATCAGAAGGCTGTAGACAAATACTGGGACAGCTACAACCATCC
CTTCAGACAGGATCAGAAGAACTTAGATCATTATATAATACAGTAGCAACCCTCTATTGTGTGCATCAAA
GGATAGAGATAAAAGACACCAAGGAAGCTTTAGACAAGATAGAGGAAGAGCAAAACAAAAGTAAGACCAC
CGCACAGCAAGCGGCCGCTGATCTTCAGACCTGGAGGAGGAGATATGAGGGACAATTGGAGAAGTGAATT
ATATAAATATAAAGTAGTAAAAATTGAACCATTAGGAGTAGCACCCACCAAGGCAAAGAGAAGAGTGGTG
CAGAGAGAAAAAAGAGCAGTGGGAATAGGAGCTTTGTTCCTTGGGTTCTTGGGAGCAGCAGGAAGCACTA
TGGGCGCAGCGTCAATGACGCTGACGGTACAGGCCAGACAATTATTGTCTGGTATAGTGCAGCAGCAGAA
CAATTTGCTGAGGGCTATTGAGGCGCAACAGCATCTGTTGCAACTCACAGTCTGGGGCATCAAGCAGCTC
CAGGCAAGAATCCTGGCTGTGGAAAGATACCTAAAGGATCAACAGCTCCTGGGGATTTGGGGTTGCTCTG
GAAAACTCATTTGCACCACTGCTGTGCCTTGGAATGCTAGTTGGAGTAATAAATCTCTGGAACAGATTTG
GAATCACACGACCTGGATGGAGTGGGACAGAGAAATTAACAATTACACAAGCTTAATACACTCCTTAATT
GAAGAATCGCAAAACCAGCAAGAAAAGAATGAACAAGAATTATTGGAATTAGATAAATGGGCAAGTTTGT
GGAATTGGTTTAACATAACAAATTGGCTGTGGTATATAAAATTATTCATAATGATAGTAGGAGGCTTGGT
AGGTTTAAGAATAGTTTTTGCTGTACTTTCTATAGTGAATAGAGTTAGGCAGGGATATTCACCATTATCG
TTTCAGACCCACCTCCCAACCCCGAGGGGACCCATGCATTGCATCTCAATTAGTCAGCAACCAGGTGTGG
AAAGTCCCCAGGCTCCCCAGCAGGCAGAAGTATGCAAAGCATGCGTCTCAATTAGTCAGCAACCATAGTC
CCGCCCCTAACTCCGCCCATCCCGCCCCTAACTCCGCCCAGTTCCGCCCATTCTCCGCCCCATGGCTGAC
TAATTTTTTTTATTTATGCAGAGGCCGAGGCCGCCTCGGCCTCTGAGCTATTCCAGAAGTAGTGAGGAGG
CTTTTTTGGAGGCCTAGGCTTTTGCAAAAAGCTTTCTAGAGGTACCACCGGAGCTTACCATGACCGAGTA
CAAGCCCACGGTGCGCCTCGCCACCCGCGACGACGTCCCCAGGGCCGTACGCACCCTCGCCGCCGCGTTC
GCCGACTACCCCGCCACGCGCCACACCGTCGATCCGGACCGCCACATCGAGCGGGTCACCGAGCTGCAAG
AACTCTTCCTCACGCGCGTCGGGCTCGACATCGGCAAGGTGTGGGTCGCGGACGACGGCGCCGCCGTGGC
GGTCTGGACCACGCCGGAGAGCGTCGAAGCGGGGGCGGTGTTCGCCGAGATCGGCCCGCGCATGGCCGAG
TTGAGCGGTTCCCGGCTGGCCGCGCAGCAACAGATGGAAGGCCTCCTGGCGCCGCACCGGCCCAAGGAGC
CCGCGTGGTTCCTGGCCACCGTCGGCGTCTCGCCCGACCACCAGGGCAAGGGTCTGGGCAGCGCCGTCGT
GCTCCCCGGAGTGGAGGCGGCCGAGCGCGCCGGGGTGCCCGCCTTCCTGGAGACCTCCGCGCCCCGCAAC
CTCCCCTTCTACGAGCGGCTCGGCTTCACCGTCACCGCCGACGTCGAGGTGCCCGAAGGACCGCGCACCT
GGTGCATGACCCGCAAGCCCGGTGCCAGTTAACGAATTCTAGATCTTGAGACAAATGGCAGTATTCATCC
ACAATTTTAAAAGAAAAGGGGGGATTGGGGGGTACAGTGCAGGGGAAAGAATAGTAGACATAATAGCAAC
AGACATACAAACTAAAGAATTACAAAAACAAATTACAAAAATTCAAAATTTTCGGGTTTATTACAGGGAC
AGCAGAGATCCACTTTGGCGCCGGCTCGAGGCCTGCAGGTGCAAAGATGGATAAAGTTTTAAACAGAGAG
GAATCTTTGCAGCTAATGGACCTTCTAGGTCTTGAAAGGAGTGGGAATTGGCTCCGGTGCCCGTCAGTGG
GCAGAGCGCACATCGCCCACAGTCCCCGAGAAGTTGGGGGGAGGGGTCGGCAATTGAACCGGTGCCTAGA
GAAGGTGGCGCGGGGTAAACTGGGAAAGTGATGTCGTGTACTGGCTCCGCCTTTTTCCCGAGGGTGGGGG
AGAACCGTATATAAGTGCAGTAGTCGCCGTGAACGTTCTTTTTCGCAACGGGTTTGCCGCCAGAACACAG
GTAAGTGCCGTGTGTGGTTCCCGCGGGCCTGGCCTCTTTACGGGTTATGGCCCTTGCGTGCCTTGAATTA
CTTCCACCTGGCTGCAGTACGTGATTCTTGATCCCGAGCTTCGGGTTGGAAGTGGGTGGGAGAGTTCGAG
GCCTTGCGCTTAAGGAGCCCCTTCGCCTCGTGCTTGAGTTGAGGCCTGGCCTGGGCGCTGGGGCCGCCGC
GTGCGAATCTGGTGGCACCTTCGCGCCTGTCTCGCTGCTTTCGATAAGTCTCTAGCCATTTAAAATTTTT
GATGACCTGCTGCGACGCTTTTTTTCTGGCAAGATAGTCTTGTAAATGCGGGCCAAGATCTGCACACTGG
TATTTCGGTTTTTGGGGCCGCGGGCGGCGACGGGGCCCGTGCGTCCCAGCGCACATGTTCGGCGAGGCGG
GGCCTGCGAGCGCGGCCACCGAGAATCGGACGGGGGTAGTCTCAAGCTGGCCGGCCTGCTCTGGTGCCTG
GCCTCGCGCCGCCGTGTATCGCCCCGCCCTGGGCGGCAAGGCTGGCCCGGTCGGCACCAGTTGCGTGAGC
GGAAAGATGGCCGCTTCCCGGCCCTGCTGCAGGGAGCTCAAAATGGAGGACGCGGCGCTCGGGAGAGCGG
GCGGGTGAGTCACCCACACAAAGGAAAAGGGCCTTTCCGTCCTCAGCCGTCGCTTCATGTGACTCCACGG
AGTACCGGGCGCCGTCCAGGCACCTCGATTAGTTCTCGAGCTTTTGGAGTACGTCGTCTTTAGGTTGGGG
GGAGGGGTTTTATGCGATGGAGTTTCCCCACACTGAGTGGGTGGAGACTGAAGTTAGGCCAGCTTGGCAC
TTGATGTAATTCTCCTTGGAATTTGCCCTTTTTGAGTTTGGATCTTGGTTCATTCTCAAGCCTCAGACAG
TGGTTCAAAGTTTTTTTCTTCCATTTCAGGTGTCGTGAGGCTAGCACCGCCACCATGGCGGCTGTGGTGG
AGAATGTAGTGAAGCTCCTTGGGGAGCAGTACTACAAAGATGCCATGGAGCAGTGCCACAATTACAATGC
TCGCCTCTGTGCTGAGCGCAGCGTGCGCCTGCCTTTCTTGGACTCACAGACCGGAGTAGCCCAGAGCAAT
TGTTACATCTGGATGGAAAAGCGACACCGGGGTCCAGGATTGGCCTCCGGACAGCTGTACTCCTACCCTG
CCCGGCGCTGGCGGAAAAAGCGGCGAGCCCATCCCCCTGAGGATCCACGACTTTCCTTCCCATCTATTAA
GCCAGACACAGACCAGACCCTGAAGAAGGAGGGGCTGATCTCTCAGGATGGCAGTAGTTTAGAGGCTCTG
TTGCGCACTGACCCCCTGGAGAAGCGAGGTGCCCCGGATCCCCGAGTTGATGATGACAGCCTGGGCGAGT
TTCCTGTGACCAACAGTCGAGCGCGAAAGCGGATCCTAGAACCAGATGACTTCCTGGATGACCTCGATGA
TGAAGACTATGAAGAAGATACTCCCAAGCGTCGGGGAAAGGGGAAATCCAAGGGTAAGGGTGTGGGCAGT
GCCCGTAAGAAGCTGGATGCTTCCATCCTGGAGGACCGGGATAAGCCCTATGCCTGTGACAATAGTTTCA
AACAAAAGCATACCTCGAAAGCGCCCCAGAGAGTTTGTGGAAAACGTTACAAGAACCGACCAGGCCTCAG
TTACCACTATGCCCACTCCCACTTGGCTGAGGAGGAGGGCGAGGACAAGGAAGACTCTCAACCACCCACT
CCTGTTTCCCAGAGGTCTGAGGAGCAGAAATCCAAAAAGGGTCCTGATGGATTGGCCTTGCCCAACAACT
ACTGTGACTTCTGCCTGGGGGACTCAAAGATTAACAAGAAGACGGGACAACCCGAGGAGCTGGTGTCCTG
TTCTGACTGTGGCCGCTCAGGGCATCCATCTTGCCTCCAATTTACCCCCGTGATGATGGCGGCAGTGAAG
ACATACCGCTGGCAGTGCATCGAGTGCAAATGTTGCAATATCTGCGGCACCTCCGAGAATGACGACCAGT
TGCTCTTCTGTGATGACTGCGATCGTGGCTACCACATGTACTGTCTCACCCCGTCCATGTCTGAGCCCCC
TGAAGGAAGTTGGAGCTGCCACCTGTGTCTGGACCTGTTGAAAGAGAAAGCTTCCATCTACCAGAACCAG
AACTCCTCTTAGTAATGAACTAGTCCGTAACTTGAAAGTATTTCGATTTCTTGGCTTTATATATCTTGTG
GAAAGGACGAACAAACCGTTAAATGTGGACGTGGACGCGTTAAGTCGACAATCAACCTCTGGATTACAAA
ATTTGTGAAAGATTGACTGGTATTCTTAACTATGTTGCTCCTTTTACGCTATGTGGATACGCTGCTTTAA
TGCCTTTGTATCATGCTATTGCTTCCCGTATGGCTTTCATTTTCTCCTCCTTGTATAAATCCTGGTTGCT
GTCTCTTTATGAGGAGTTGTGGCCCGTTGTCAGGCAACGTGGCGTGGTGTGCACTGTGTTTGCTGACGCA
ACCCCCACTGGTTGGGGCATTGCCACCACCTGTCAGCTCCTTTCCGGGACTTTCGCTTTCCCCCTCCCTA
TTGCCACGGCGGAACTCATCGCCGCCTGCCTTGCCCGCTGCTGGACAGGGGCTCGGCTGTTGGGCACTGA
CAATTCCGTGGTGTTGTCGGGGAAATCATCGTCCTTTCCTTGGCTGCTCGCCTGTGTTGCCACCTGGATT
CTGCGCGGGACGTCCTTCTGCTACGTCCCTTCGGCCCTCAATCCAGCGGACCTTCCTTCCCGCGGCCTGC
TGCCGGCTCTGCGGCCTCTTCCGCGTCTTCGCCTTCGCCCTCAGACGAGTCGGATCTCCCTTTGGGCCGC
CTCCCCGCGTCGACTTTAAGACCAATGACTTACAAGGCAGCTGTAGATCTTAGCCACTTTTTAAAAGAAA
AGGGGGGACTGGAAGGGCTAATTCACTCCCAACGAAGACAAGATCTGCTTTTTGCTTGTACTGGGTCTCT
CTGGTTAGACCAGATCTGAGCCTGGGAGCTCTCTGGCTAACTAGGGAACCCACTGCTTAAGCCTCAATAA
AGCTTGCCTTGAGTGCTTCAAGTAGTGTGTGCCCGTCTGTTGTGTGACTCTGGTAACTAGAGATCCCTCA
GACCCTTTTAGTCAGTGTGGAAAATCTCTAGCAGTACGTATAGTAGTTCATGTCATCTTATTATTCAGTA
TTTATAACTTGCAAAGAAATGAATATCAGAGAGTGAGAGGAACTTGTTTATTGCAGCTTATAATGGTTAC
AAATAAAGCAATAGCATCACAAATTTCACAAATAAAGCATTTTTTTCACTGCATTCTAGTTGTGGTTTGT
CCAAACTCATCAATGTATCTTATCATGTCTGGCTCTAGCTATCCCGCCCCTAACTCCGCCCATCCCGCCC
CTAACTCCGCCCAGTTCCGCCCATTCTCCGCCCCATGGCTGACTAATTTTTTTTATTTATGCAGAGGCCG
AGGCCGCCTCGGCCTCTGAGCTATTCCAGAAGTAGTGAGGAGGCTTTTTTGGAGGCCTAGGGACGTACCC
AATTCGCCCTATAGTGAGTCGTATTACGCGCGCTCACTGGCCGTCGTTTTACAACGTCGTGACTGGGAAA
ACCCTGGCGTTACCCAACTTAATCGCCTTGCAGCACATCCCCCTTTCGCCAGCTGGCGTAATAGCGAAGA
GGCCCGCACCGATCGCCCTTCCCAACAGTTGCGCAGCCTGAATGGCGAATGGG
[124 nt withheld, positions 6914-7037]
C
[91 nt withheld, positions 7039-7129]
A
[49 nt withheld, positions 7131-7179]
CCTTTGACGTTGGAGTCCACGTTCTTT
[37 nt withheld, positions 7207-7243]
ACCCTATCTCGGTCTATTCTTTTGATTTATAAGGGATTTTGCCGATTTCGGCCTATTGGTTAAAAAATGA
GCTGATTTAACAAAAATTTAACGCGAATTTTAACAAAATATTAACGCTTACAATTTAGGTGGCACTTTTC
GGGGAAATGTGCGCGGAACCCCTATTTGTTTATTTTTCTAAATACATTCAAATATGTATCCGCTCATGAG
ACAATAACCCTGATAAATGCTTCAATAATATTGAAAAAGGAAGAGTATGAGTATTCAACATTTCCGTGTC
GCCCTTATTCCCTTTTTTGCGGCATTTTGCCTTCCTGTTTTTGCTCACCCAGAAACGCTGGTGAAAGTAA
AAGATGCTGAAGATCAGTTGGGTGCACGAGTGGGTTACATCGAACTGGATCTCAACAGCGGTAAGATCCT
TGAGAGTTTTCGCCCCGAAGAACGTTTTCCAATGATGAGCACTTTTAAAGTTCTGCTATGTGGCGCGGTA
TTATCCCGTATTGACGCCGGGCAAGAGCAACTCGGTCGCCGCATACACTATTCTCAGAATGACTTGGTTG
AGTACTCACCAGTCACAGAAAAGCATCTTACGGATGGCATGACAGTAAGAGAATTATGCAGTGCTGCCAT
AACCATGAGTGATAACACTGCGGCCAACTTACTTCTGACAACGATCGGAGGACCGAAGGAGCTAACCGCT
TTTTTGCACAACATGGGGGATCATGTAACTCGCCTTGATCGTTGGGAACCGGAGCTGAATGAAGCCATAC
CAAACGACGAGCGTGACACCACGATGCCTGTAGCAATGGCAACAACGTTGCGCAAACTATTAACTGGCGA
ACTACTTACTCTAGCTTCCCGGCAACAATTAATAGACTGGATGGAGGCGGATAAAGTTGCAGGACCACTT
CTGCGCTCGGCCCTTCCGGCTGGCTGGTTTATTGCTGATAAATCTGGAGCCGGTGAGCGTGGGTCTCGCG
GTATCATTGCAGCACTGGGGCCAGATGGTAAGCCCTCCCGTATCGTAGTTATCTACACGACGGGGAGTCA
GGCAACTATGGATGAACGAAATAGACAGATCGCTGAGATAGGTGCCTCACTGATTAAGCATTGGTAACTG
TCAGACCAAGTTTACTCATATATACTTTAGATTGATTTAAAACTTCATTTTTAATTTAAAAGGATCTAGG
TGAAGATCCTTTTTGATAATCTCATGACCAAAATCCCTTAACGTGAGTTTTCGTTCCACTGAGCGTCAGA
CCCCGTAGAAAAGATCAAAGGATCTTCTTGAGATCCTTTTTTTCTGCGCGTAATCTGCTGCTTGCAAACA
AAAAAACCACCGCTACCAGCGGTGGTTTGTTTGCCGGATCAAGAGCTACCAACTCTTTTTCCGAAGGTAA
CTGGCTTCAGCAGAGCGCAGATACCAAATACTGTTCTTCTAGTGTAGCCGTAGTTAGGCCACCACTTCAA
GAACTCTGTAGCACCGCCTACATACCTCGCTCTGCTAATCCTGTTACCAGTGGCTGCTGCCAGTGGCGAT
AAGTCGTGTCTTACCGGGTTGGACTCAAGACGATAGTTACCGGATAAGGCGCAGCGGTCGGGCTGAACGG
GGGGTTCGTGCACACAGCCCAGCTTGGAGCGAACGACCTACACCGAACTGAGATACCTACAGCGTGAGCT
ATGAGAAAGCGCCACGCTTCCCGAAGGGAGAAAGGCGGACAGGTATCCGGTAAGCGGCAGGGTCGGAACA
GGAGAGCGCACGAGGGAGCTTCCAGGGGGAAACGCCTGGTATCTTTATAGTCCTGTCGGGTTTCGCCACC
TCTGACTTGAGCGTCGATTTTTGTGATGCTCGTCAGGGGGGCGGAGCCTATGGAAAAACGCCAGCAACGC
GGCCTTTTTACGGTTCCTGGCCTTTTGCTGGCCTTTTGCTCACATGTTCTTTCCTGCGTTATCCCCTGAT
TCTGTGGATAACCGTATTACCGCCTTTGAGTGAGCTGATACCGCTCGCCGCAGCCGAACGACCGAGCGCA
GCGAGTCAGTGAGCGAGGAAGCGGAAGAGCGCCCAATACGCAAACCGCCTCTCCCCGCGCGTTGGCCGAT
TCATTAATGCAGCTGGCACGACAGGTTTCCCGACTGGAAAGCGGGCAGTGAGCGCAACGCAATTAATGTG
AGTTAGCTCACTCATTAGGCACCCCAGGCTTTACACTTTATGCTTCCGGCTCGTATGTTGTGTGGAATTG
TGAGCGGATAACAATTTCACACAGGAAACAGCTATGACCATGATTACGCCAAGCGCGCAATTAACCCTCA
CTAAAGGGAACAAAAGCTGGAGCTGCAAGC
