>Addgene plasmid #142774 | TFORF1273 | depositor partial sequence | sequence record 280460 | Insert
ACCGCCACCATGGCGGCTGTGGTGGAGAATGTAGTGAAGCTCCTTGGGGAGCAGTACTACAAAGATGCCA
TGGAGCAGTGCCACAATTACAATGCTCGCCTCTGTGCTGAGCGCAGCGTGCGCCTGCCTTTCTTGGACTC
ACAGACCGGAGTAGCCCAGAGCAATTGTTACATCTGGATGGAAAAGCGACACCGGGGTCCAGGATTGGCC
TCCGGACAGCTGTACTCCTACCCTGCCCGGCGCTGGCGGAAAAAGCGGCGAGCCCATCCCCCTGAGGATC
CACGACTTTCCTTCCCATCTATTAAGCCAGACACAGACCAGACCCTGAAGAAGGAGGGGCTGATCTCTCA
GGATGGCAGTAGTTTAGAGGCTCTGTTGCGCACTGACCCCCTGGAGAAGCGAGGTGCCCCGGATCCCCGA
GTTGATGATGACAGCCTGGGCGAGTTTCCTGTGACCAACAGTCGAGCGCGAAAGCGGATCCTAGAACCAG
ATGACTTCCTGGATGACCTCGATGATGAAGACTATGAAGAAGATACTCCCAAGCGTCGGGGAAAGGGGAA
ATCCAAGGGTAAGGGTGTGGGCAGTGCCCGTAAGAAGCTGGATGCTTCCATCCTGGAGGACCGGGATAAG
CCCTATGCCTGTGACAATAGTTTCAAACAAAAGCATACCTCGAAAGCGCCCCAGAGAGTTTGTGGAAAAC
GTTACAAGAACCGACCAGGCCTCAGTTACCACTATGCCCACTCCCACTTGGCTGAGGAGGAGGGCGAGGA
CAAGGAAGACTCTCAACCACCCACTCCTGTTTCCCAGAGGTCTGAGGAGCAGAAATCCAAAAAGGGTCCT
GATGGATTGGCCTTGCCCAACAACTACTGTGACTTCTGCCTGGGGGACTCAAAGATTAACAAGAAGACGG
GACAACCCGAGGAGCTGGTGTCCTGTTCTGACTGTGGCCGCTCAGGGCATCCATCTTGCCTCCAATTTAC
CCCCGTGATGATGGCGGCAGTGAAGACATACCGCTGGCAGTGCATCGAGTGCAAATGTTGCAATATCTGC
GGCACCTCCGAGAATGACGACCAGTTGCTCTTCTGTGATGACTGCGATCGTGGCTACCACATGTACTGTC
TCACCCCGTCCATGTCTGAGCCCCCTGAAGGAAGTTGGAGCTGCCACCTGTGTCTGGACCTGTTGAAAGA
GAAAGCTTCCATCTACCAGAACCAGAACTCCTCTTAGTAATGAACTAGTCCGTAACTTGAAAGTATTTCG
ATTTCTTGGCTTTATATATCTTGTGGAAAGGACGAACAAACCGTTAAATGTGGACGTGG
