>Addgene plasmid #142774 | TFORF1273 | depositor partial sequence | sequence record 280461 | Barcode
ACAAACCGTTAAATGTGGACGTGG
